>Addgene plasmid #105379 | pCK020 | addgene full sequence | sequence record 206378 | Addgene NGS Result
CGCAGCGGTCGGGCTGAACGGGGGGTTCGTGCACACAGCCCAGCTTGGAGCGAACGACCTACACCGAACT
GAGATACCTACAGCGTGAGCTATGAGAAAGCGCCACGCTTCCCGAAGGGAGAAAGGCGGACAGGTATCCG
GTAAGCGGCAGGGTCGGAACAGGAGAGCGCACGAGGGAGCTTCCAGGGGGAAACGCCTGGTATCTTTATA
GTCCTGTCGGGTTTCGCCACCTCTGACTTGAGCGTCGATTTTTGTGATGCTCGTCAGGGGGGCGGAGCCT
ATGGAAAAACGCCAGCAACGCGGCCTTTTTACGGTTCCTGGCCTTTTGCTGGCCTTTTGCTCACATGTTC
TTTCCTGCGTTATCCCCTGATTCTGTGGATAACCGTATTACCGCCTTTGAGTGAGCTGATACCGCTCGCC
GCAGCCGAACGACCGAGCGCAGCGAGTCAGTGAGCGAGGAAGCGGAAGAGCGCCCAATACGCAAACCGCC
TCTCCCCGCGCGTTGGCCGATTCATTAATCACTCTGTGGTCTCAGGAGTAAGGCTAGACAACGTCCATAG
GTGTTTATAGAAAGAAAAAAAACCTTCCATAGGTTTCCATTGCATTAACACAAACGGGTTGATTGATTGC
TCTCTCGCTAATTTTTTTTAATACTAATAGTCATCATAAACTTAAAATTAGAAACCAAGGTTGCTTTTTG
AGGTTCCCAAAACTTGGAACCCGGACTTGTGTAAAAAGAAAGAAAAAAACAACCCAAAAAACTATGCAAA
GTAGTGAATGTTGTATAAAAGCATATATCACAACAACAAAAAAGAATATTGCAAAAAAACAAAGTATATG
ATATGTTTGGGGGCATCCAATACGAGAGTTTTGATATCTCAAATCCACGACATGCTATCTTTAACTTTTT
AATGTACAACTCACAACTGTTTTATCATCCAGTACCAGTAATTGATGACTAATTGGGTGCTGGGTGCATG
CCACTTTTTTCTATATATCTAACAAATCTAAGTCATAAAGTTTCTCTAAACCGAATTAAATCCAAAAATC
TACTTATTTAGTTAGACTCGAGAGTAGGTAATGAGATATTCTGTAAGAAATTTGTAATTAAACAAAGATG
TTATGTAAATTAACTGGGATGATTCCAAGTAACATAAGCCACGTGAACTTTGACTTTGACACCGAATTGA
TCAATTTTAAAAACAAGATGCAGTTTATATGCGAGAGAGACAAAGATATTTGTAAGTACTGTTATGTTGT
CTAGTGAAGAGTACTTTGTTTATAAAAACAATGTTTGGTTTTATTCACATTGTCATTTTATTATTTGGAC
CATTTTCGTCTTGCTTAGCATCCCGTGCATGTCTCATCTAAATCCTCACTATTAAGACATTTTAACGCAC
ACTACATGAATATTATAAGTTTTTCCTTTCTATTTCTGCTGGTGTCATACGTACTGTTCATATAGACATC
AATAAGTTTCTTGTACAAACAACTAGACTATGCAAAATTATAAGAGCTGGATTGTATATTGTTAAAACTG
AGGCATGTATGAGTTGTACGCTTAAAAGTGAAATATTTTTTCGGTCGCAGGTTATATACTAGAATGCAGT
TAGATTTTAACTAAGAAATAAATTTTTGACCAAAGCATTTACAGTATAATGCATGATTTATGTTACTATT
GCTGCTGTCTCATTTTCAGATTTCAAAAATCAGATCTAATTGACGTGATAGCATATAGAGGCTAGTAAAA
CACTATGAGTTTATACTTTTATTGATGGTTAAAATTATTTTTACATCTTGCAGTCATCTTTCAACCATTC
TTCATTCTAGAAGGAGTTCTTGGTGACTTAATAAATGGCTTTTTACAAATATTTTGGTGTAGGACTTATA
TTATACATGTGTGTGGCGAACCTTCTGGTTCTATCTATTAAATGCCTTTTCTTTTTGTAGTTTTTTATGA
TTCAGAATTCAGATATTTGATTTTGTAATATTATATTTTCTTATAAAAGAGAATAAAATTTCAAATTTCC
TGTCTACACTTGCCGACCAACGTTCCTCAAGTGTCACATCTTCTGTGCAAGAGAGACAAAACTACAATCT
GTTCACACAATGTCATGATGTTTATAATTAATCTTATCATCTTCATTCATATCAAACTAATATCGGCCAT
CCATCCGTCTCAATAATGTAATTGCATACAATCTTTGTTTAGGACTTGCTAGCTATTTCAACTTATTATT
GATTACAGATTAGATCTACAATTTGTAAAGAACTTCTAACTTCAAAACAAATACAAAAAAAAGAAAGTGA
ATGTAAAATTTCTAGTGTCATAATTTGGAATAGTTGAAGCATTGAAGTTACAATATCGAACGTTAAAATA
TTGACACTAGATAGTACATTACCACCAAGGCTTTCTGATTATTCTTATCATGTTATATGAATAGTAAGAA
ATTACGTAGAACGCAATTTAAGTGTGTGCGAGTCACCACAAATTAAAGGAGAACAAATTCAATGTTTCAA
TCGCTGGTTCCGATATACAACTTATGCATGCCATGGCATGAATGCGAGATCCAATTATATACTAATATAT
ACACACAAAAACATATGTAAATATAGATGGAACAGAAGCCTAGATAGGTTAGGATAAAGAAAACGATCAA
ATCTGCAAAGATCAGTCTCTCCCAAATCCCCAAAAAAAACAAAGCATGCATTTCGTAATAAACAACTCAT
CATAAAACGACACATAACTCGAAAACCTCTCCTCCCGACATTTCATCAATTCATTTCTCTTTTTATTTTC
GAAAAGATGAAAACTTAATAAATTATTATGAACAATCTTACTATATATATGGATATATACACAGGCCCTA
AAACGTAAAACAGTTGAGGACTTTACATCTGAACAATGTGAGACCACGAAGTGGCTCTTCAGTGGACGAA
AGGGCCTCGTGATACGCCTATTTTTATAGGTTAATGTCATGATAATAATGGTTTCTTAGACGTCAGGTGG
CACTTTTCGGGGAAATGTGCGCGGAACCCCTATTTGTTTATTTTTCTAAATACATTCAAATATGTATCCG
CTCATGAGACAATAACCCTGATAAATGCTTCAATAATATTGAAAAAGGAAGAGTATGCGCTCACGCAACT
GGTCCAGAACCTTGACCGAACGCAGCGGTGGTAACGGCGCAGTGGCGGTTTTCATGGCTTGTTATGACTG
TTTTTTTTTGGGGTACAGTCTATGCCTCGGGCATCCAAGCAGCAAGCGCGTTACGCCGTGGGTCGATGTT
TGATGTTATGGAGCAGCAACGATGTTACGCAGCAGGGCAGTCGCCCTAAAACAAAGTTAAACATCATGAG
GGAAGCGGTGATCGCCGAAGTATCGACTCAACTATCAGAGGTAGTTGGCGTCATCGAGCGCCATCTCGAA
CCGACGTTGCTGGCCGTACATTTGTACGGCTCCGCAGTGGATGGCGGCCTGAAGCCACACAGCGATATTG
ATTTGCTGGTTACGGTGACCGTAAGGCTTGATGAAACAACGCGGCGAGCTTTGATCAACGACCTTTTGGA
AACTTCGGCTTCCCCTGGAGAGAGCGAGATTCTCCGCGCTGTAGAAGTCACCATTGTTGTGCACGACGAC
ATCATTCCGTGGCGTTATCCAGCTAAGCGCGAACTGCAATTTGGAGAATGGCAGCGCAATGACATTCTTG
CAGGTATCTTCGAGCCAGCCACGATCGACATTGATCTGGCTATCTTGCTGACAAAAGCAAGAGAACATAG
CGTTGCCTTGGTAGGTCCAGCGGCGGAGGAACTCTTTGATCCGGTTCCTGAACAGGATCTATTTGAGGCG
CTAAATGAAACCTTAACGCTATGGAACTCGCCGCCCGACTGGGCTGGCGATGAGCGAAATGTAGTGCTTA
CGTTGTCCCGCATTTGGTACAGCGCAGTAACCGGCAAAATCGCGCCGAAGGATGTCGCTGCCGACTGGGC
AATGGAGCGCCTGCCGGCCCAGTATCAGCCCGTCATACTTGAAGCTAGACAGGCTTATCTTGGACAAGAA
GAAGATCGCTTGGCCTCGCGCGCAGATCAGTTGGAAGAATTTGTCCATTACGTAAAAGGCGAGATCACCA
AGGTAGTCGGCAAATAACTGTCAGACCAAGTTTACTCATATATACTTTAGATTGATTTAAAACTTCATTT
TTAATTTAAAAGGATCTAGGTGAAGATCCTTTTTGATAATCTCATGACCAAAATCCCTTAACGTGAGTTT
TCGTTCCACTGAGCGTCAGACCCCGTAGAAAAGATCAAAGGATCTTCTTGAGATCCTTTTTTTCTGCGCG
TAATCTGCTGCTTGCAAACAAAAAAACCACCGCTACCAGCGGTGGTTTGTTTGCCGGATCAAGAGCTACC
AACTCTTTTTCCGAAGGTAACTGGCTTCAGCAGAGCGCAGATACCAAATACTGTTCTTCTAGTGTAGCCG
TAGTTAGGCCACCACTTCAAGAACTCTGTAGCACCGCCTACATACCTCGCTCTGCTAATCCTGTTACCAG
TGGCTGCTGCCAGTGGCGATAAGTCGTGTCTTACCGGGTTGGACTCAAGACGATAGTTACCGGATAAGG
Features (pLannotate 1.2.2; 6 found; start..end, strand, type, name):
    470..519     +  CDS            lacI (fragment): lac repressor; lacI; The lac repressor binds to the lac operator to inhibit transcription in E. coli. This inhibition can be relieved by adding lactose or isopropyl-β-D-thiogalactopyranoside (IPTG).
   3030..3134    +  promoter       AmpR promoter: bla
   3125..3205    -  CDS            int (fragment): INT2_ECOLX - Protein inferred from homology: Swiss-Prot protein existence level 3. Putative integrase believed to be involved in the insertion of antibiotic resistance genes into plasmids and transposons. From Escherichia coli.
   3293..3349    +  CDS            GmR (fragment): gentamycin acetyltransferase; aacC1; confers resistance to gentamycin
   3356..4144    +  CDS            aadA: S3AD_ECOLX - Experimental evidence at protein level: Swiss-Prot protein existence level 1. Mediates bacterial resistance to the antibiotics streptomycin and spectinomycin. From Escherichia coli.
   4318..287     +  rep_origin     ori (across the origin): high-copy-number ColE1/pMB1/pBR322/pUC origin of replication
