[The description below was written by a language model from this plasmid's Addgene catalogue record and pLannotate feature annotations shown in this document.]
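Description:
pCK020 is a Modular Cloning (MoClo) level 0 part plasmid for plant synthetic biology, built on the pICH41295 backbone. It is a small bacterial cloning vector of about 4.6 kb that replicates in E. coli from a high-copy ColE1/pUC-type origin. Selection is with spectinomycin through the aadA aminoglycoside adenylyltransferase gene. The feature table places an AmpR (bla) promoter upstream of aadA, along with short integrase and gentamicin acetyltransferase fragments. These fragments, and a short lacI fragment elsewhere in the backbone, look like non-functional remnants of the resistance cassette's origin and of earlier cloning steps. The plasmid has no plant selection marker, T-DNA borders or other elements for direct use in plants.

The payload is a promoter fragment of roughly 2.3 kb from Arabidopsis thaliana, named WUSCHEL in the record and listed under the locus identifier At3g11260. The automated feature table does not annotate this insert, but the large unannotated stretch of the sequence is consistent with it. Internal BsaI and BpiI recognition sites were removed ("domesticated") so the fragment is compatible with Golden Gate assembly. It was inserted through BpiI sites that were destroyed during cloning, as is usual for level 0 modules. In the MoClo system such a part is normally released with BsaI and joined in a defined order to coding sequence, tag and terminator modules to form a plant transcription unit, although the record does not list the flanking fusion overhangs. The record gives the purpose only as synthetic biology. As a reusable promoter module, the plasmid would serve to place genes of interest or reporters under this promoter's control in multi-part plant expression constructs.
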