Addgene plasmid #105379: pCK020
Purpose: Synthetic biology
Depositing lab: Johannes Stuttmann. Depositing organization: Martin-Luther-Universitaet Halle-Wittenberg. Publication: Peripheral infrastructure vectors and an extended set of plant parts for the Modular Cloning system. Gantner J, Ordon J, Ilse T, Kretschmer C, Gruetzner R, Lofke C, Dagdas Y, Burstenbinder K, Marillonnet S, Stuttmann J. PLoS One. 2018 May 30;13(5):e0197185. doi: 10.1371/journal.pone.0197185. eCollection 2018. PubMed 29847550.
Backbone
  Vector backbone: pICH41295 (Engler et al., 2014)
  Vector type: Synthetic Biology
Growth in bacteria
  Bacterial resistance: Spectinomycin, 50 μg/mL
  Growth temperature: 37°C
  Growth strain: DH5alpha
  Copy number: High Copy
Gene/Insert
  Gene/Insert name: promotor WUSCHEL (At3g11260; 2300bp)
  Species: A. thaliana (mustard weed)
  Mutation: BsaI/ BpiI restriction sites removed
  Cloning method: Restriction Enzyme; 5′ cloning site BpiI (destroyed during cloning); 3′ cloning site BpiI (destroyed during cloning)
  Sequencing primers: 5′ CTTTGAGTGAGCTGATACCG; 3′ GGGTTCCGCGCACATTTC
Terms and licenses: Academic/Nonprofit Terms; Industry Terms: Not Available to Industry
How to cite: pCK020 was a gift from Johannes Stuttmann (Addgene plasmid # 105379 ; http://n2t.net/addgene:105379 ; RRID:Addgene_105379)
